Addgene plasmid #170536: pCAG-FLAG-puro-PTPIP51(1-470)
Purpose: Expresses PTPIP51(1-470) in human HeLa cells after transfection
Depositing lab: Byung Il Lee. Depositing organization: National Cancer Center (KR). Publication: Phospholipid transfer function of PTPIP51 at mitochondria-associated ER membranes. Yeo HK, Park TH, Kim HY, Jang H, Lee J, Hwang GS, Ryu SE, Park SH, Song HK, Ban HS, Yoon HJ, Lee BI. EMBO Rep. 2021 Jun 4;22(6):e51323. doi: 10.15252/embr.202051323. Epub 2021 May 2. PubMed 33938112.
Backbone
  Vector backbone: pCAG_FLAG_puro
  Backbone size w/o insert (bp): 6034
  Total vector size (bp): 7444
  Vector type: Mammalian Expression
  Selectable markers: Puromycin
Growth in bacteria
  Bacterial resistance: Ampicillin, 100 μg/mL
  Growth temperature: 37°C
  Growth strain: DH5alpha
  Copy number: High Copy
Gene/Insert
  Gene/Insert name: Protein tyrosine phosphatase interacting protein 51 (alt name: PTPIP51)
  Species: H. sapiens (human)
  Insert size (bp): 1410
  Entrez Gene: RMDN3 (a.k.a. FAM82A2, FAM82C, RMD-3, RMD3, ptpip51)
  Promoter: CAG promoter
  Tag / fusion protein: FLAG tag (N terminal on backbone)
  Cloning method: Restriction Enzyme; 5′ cloning site XhoI (not destroyed); 3′ cloning site NotI (not destroyed)
  Sequencing primers: 5′ pCAG-F, GCAACGTGCTGGTTATTGTG; 3′ pCAG-R, AAGCGGCTTCGGCCAGTA
Terms and licenses: Academic/Nonprofit Terms; Industry Terms: Not Available to Industry
How to cite: pCAG-FLAG-puro-PTPIP51(1-470) was a gift from Byung Il Lee (Addgene plasmid # 170536 ; http://n2t.net/addgene:170536 ; RRID:Addgene_170536)
