[The description below was written by a language model from this plasmid's Addgene catalogue record.]
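Description:
pCAG-FLAG-puro-PTPIP51(1-470) is a mammalian expression plasmid of about 7.4 kb built on the pCAG_FLAG_puro backbone (about 6.0 kb without insert). It is maintained in E. coli as a high-copy plasmid under ampicillin selection, and it carries a puromycin marker that allows transfected mammalian cells to be selected or enriched. No feature table accompanies the record, so the bacterial origin, the polyadenylation signal and the way the puromycin resistance gene is expressed are not stated.

The payload is a 1,410 bp human cDNA for protein tyrosine phosphatase interacting protein 51 (PTPIP51, gene symbol RMDN3, also known as FAM82A2 or RMD3), covering residues 1-470. It was inserted between XhoI and NotI sites, both of which remain intact, so the insert can be excised or swapped. Transcription is driven by the CAG promoter, a strong synthetic hybrid combining the CMV early enhancer with chicken β-actin promoter sequences, which gives robust constitutive expression in many mammalian cell types. A FLAG epitope supplied by the backbone is fused to the N terminus of the protein, allowing detection by immunoblotting or immunofluorescence and recovery by anti-FLAG immunoprecipitation.

The stated purpose is expression of PTPIP51(1-470) in human HeLa cells after transfection. The associated study concerns the phospholipid transfer function of PTPIP51 at mitochondria-associated ER membranes, so the construct is suited to overexpression, localisation and interaction experiments in that context. The residue range in the name suggests it may belong to a set with other variants, though the record does not describe any.
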