>Addgene plasmid #170536 | pCAG-FLAG-puro-PTPIP51(1-470) | depositor partial sequence | sequence record 331308 | pCAG_F, GCAACGTGCTGGTTATTGTG
CGCCTTTTGGCAGATAGCCACCATGGATTACAAGGATGACGACGATAGCTCGAGATGTCTAGACTGGGAG
CCCTGGGTGGTGCCCGTGCCGGGCTGGGACTGTTGCTGGGTACCGCCGCCGGCCTTGGATTCCTGTGCCT
CCTTTACAGCCAGCGATGGAAACGGACCCAGCGTCATGGCCGCAGCCAGAGCCTGCCCAACTCCCTGGAC
TATACGCAGACTTCAGATCCCGGACGCCACGTGATGCTCCTGCGGGCTGTCCCAGGTGGGGCTGGAGATG
CCTCAGTGCTGCCCAGCCTTCCACGGGAAGGACAGGAGAAGGTGCTGGACCGCCTGGACTTTGTGCTGAC
CAGCCTTGTGGCGCTGCGGCGGGAGGTGGAGGAGCTGAGAAGCAGCCTGCGAGGGCTTGCGGGGGAGATT
GTTGGGGAGGTCCGATGCCACATGGAAGAGAACCAGAGAGTGGCTCGGCGGCGAAGGTTTCCGTTTGTCC
GGGAGAGGAGTGACTCCACTGGCTCCAGCTCTGTCTACTTCACGGCCTCCTCGGGAGCCACGTTCACAGA
TGCTGAGAGTGAAGGGGGTTACACAACAGCCAATGCGGAGTCTGACAATGAGCGGGACTCTGACAAAGAA
AGTGAGGACGGGGAAGATGAAGTGAGCTGTGAGACTGTGAAGATGGGGAGAAAGGATTCTCTTGACTTGG
AGGAAGAGGCAGCTTCAGGTGCCTCCAGTGCCCTGGAGGCTGGAGGTTCCTCAGGCTTGGAGGATGTGCT
GCCCCTCCTGCAGCAGGCCGACGAGCTGCACAGGGGTGATGAGCAAGGCAAGCGGGAGGGCTTCCAGCTG
CTGCTCAACAACAAGCTGGTGTATGGAAGCCGGCAGGACTTTCTCTGGCGCCTGGCCCGAGCCTACAGTG
ACATGTGTGAGCTCACTGAGGAGGTGAGCGAGAAGAAGTCATATGCCCTAGATGGAAAAGAAGAAGCAGA
GGCTGCTCTGGAGAAAGGGGGGATGAGAAGTGCTGACTGTCACCTGTGGGTATGCGGGGGCTTTGTGGTC
AGCTGGCTGAGCATGAGAGCATCCCGAGGCGCCTCCCGAAGTGGGTTTAGCTTTCAAGGAAGCATGGGGG
ACAAAGCCCATTGGTTCTCCAGCCCGAAAAACCCCTGGGGTCACTTTTCTTCTTGGGGAGGGGGTGGGTA
TCAAGGCCCTTCACCCGGAGCTGGGCTAGAAAAAAAAAATGGTTCAGCCCTTGCTTGAAGACCCCCTCCA
GGGCGCCCGGGGGGAGAAAGCCCTCCCAAACTTTCCCAAAGGGGGGAGAAAAATAACCCCCGGGATTTTC
TCCAAAAAGGGAGGGGAGAGGTTTTTTTTTTTCCCGGGTGCCCACAGAAAACACAGGGGAAACCACCTCA
CACCCCAAAGGGGGGGGGGAGAA
