>Addgene plasmid #170536 | pCAG-FLAG-puro-PTPIP51(1-470) | depositor partial sequence | sequence record 331309 | pCAG_R, AAGCGGCTTCGGCCAGTA
TTCATGGTGCAGTGAGGGGGGGGCGGATTCGCGGCCGCCTAGTCTCGTAAAATGACTTCCAGTTCTTCCA
GGTCCTTCTGGATAGCCAAATCCTCCTTCGTGACATCTGGCAGCTCCAGGGCCAACTTCATCCACCATCT
AGCTTCAGAGTTTTTCCCTAGTTCTCTGTAGCACTTGGAAATATATACCCTTCCTGCTTTGGAAAATCCT
GGCTGTAGTTCTTCAGCCTTTAGGAAGCTCTGGAGGGCATCTTCCACAGTGGCACTGAGAGGGCTTTCAA
GCAAGGCTGTAGCAGTTTTTTTTTCTAGCCAGCTCAGGTGAGAGACCTGATAGCACCACCTGCCAAGAAG
AAAGTGAGCCATGGGGTTTTCTGGCTGGAGAGCAATGGCTTTGTCCACATGCTCCTTGAAGCTAAAGCCA
CTCTGGATGCGCCTCTGGATGCTCTCATGCTCAGCCAGCTGACCACAAAGCACCGCATACCACAGGTGAC
AGTCAGCACTCTCATCCCCCTTCTCCAGAGCAGCCTCTGCTTCTTCTTTTCCATCTAGGGCATATGACTT
CTTCTCGCTCACCTCCTCAGTGAGCTCACACATGTCACTGTAGGCTCGGGCCAGGCGCCAGAGAAAGTCC
TGCCGGCTTCCATACACCAGCTTGTTGTTGAGCAGCAGCTGGAAGCCCTCCCGCTTGCCTTGCTCATCAC
CCCTGTGCAGCTCGTCGGCCTGCTGCAGGAGGGGCAGCACATCCTCCAAGCCTGAGGAACCTCCAGCCTC
CAGGGCACTGGAGGCACCTGAAGCTGCCTCTTCCTCCAAGTCAAGAGAATCCTTTCTCCCCATCTTCACA
GTCTCACAGCTCACTTCATCTTCCCCGTCCTCACTTTCTTTGTCAGAGTCCCGCTCATTGTCAGACTCCG
CATTGGCTGTTGTGTAACCCCCTTCACTCTCAGCATCTGTGAACGTGGCTCCCGAGGAGGCCGTGAAGTA
GACAGAGCTGGAGCCAGTGGAGTCACTCCTCTCCCGGACAAACGGAAACCTTCGCCGCCGAGCCACTCTC
TGGTTCTCTTCCATGTGGCATCGGACCTCCCCAACAATCTCCCCCGCAAGCCCTCGCAGGCTGCTTCTCA
GCTCCTCCACCTCCCGCCGCAACGCCACAAGGCTGGGTCAGCACAAAGTCCAGGCGGTCCAGCACCTTCT
CCTGTCTTTCCCGGGGAAAGGTGGGGCAGCACTGAAGGATTTCCAGCCCCACCTGGGAAAGCCCGCAGGA
ACATCCCGTGGCGTCCGGGAATTGAAATTTGGGTTAAATTCCAGGGATGGGGAGGCTGGGCTGCGGCCAT
AACCGGGGCCCCTTCCCCCCTGGGGTTTAAAGGAGGGCCAGGAATCCGAGCCGGGGGGGGGACCCCAAAA
AATCCCACCGGGGGGGGGACCCACACAGTCT
