>Addgene plasmid #170536 | pCAG-FLAG-puro-PTPIP51(1-470) | addgene partial sequence | sequence record 338893 | Addgene Partial NGS Result
GGAGTCGCTGCGCGCTGCCTTCGCCCCGTGCCCCGCTCCGCCGCCGCCTCGCGCCGCCCGCCCCGGCTCT
GACTGACCGCGTTACTCCCACAGGTGAGCGGGCGGGACGGCCCTTCTCCTCCGGGCTGTAATTAGCGCTT
GGTTTAATGACGGCTTGTTTCTTTTCTGTGGCTGCGTGAAAGCCTTGAGGGGCTCCGGGAGGGCCCTTTG
TGCGGGGGGAGCGGCTCGGGGGGTGCGTGCGTGTGTGTGTGCGTGGGGAGCGCCGCGTGCGGCTCCGCGC
TGCCCGGCGGCTGTGAGCGCTGCGGGCGCGGCGCGGGGCTTTGTGCGCTCCGCAGTGTGCGCGAGGGGAG
CGCGGCCGGGGGCGGTGCCCCGCGGTGCGGGGGGGGCTGCGAGGGGAACAAAGGCTGCGTGCGGGGTGTG
TGCGTGGGGGGGTGAGCAGGGGGTGTGGGCGCGTCGGTCGGGCTGCAACCCCCCCTGCACCCCCCTCCCC
GAGTTGCTGAGCACGGCCCGGCTTCGGGTGCGGGGCTCCGTACGGGGCGTGGCGCGGGGCTCGCCGTGCC
GGGCGGGGGGTGGCGGCAGGTGGGGGTGCCGGGCGGGGCGGGGCCGCCTCGGGCCGGGGAGGGCTCGGGG
GAGGGGCGCGGCGGCCCCCGGAGCGCCGGCGGCTGTCGAGGCGCGGCGAGCCGCAGCCATTGCCTTTTAT
GGTAATCGTGCGAGAGGGCGCAGGGACTTCCTTTGTCCCAAATCTGTGCGGAGCCGAAATCTGGGAGGCG
CCGCCGCACCCCCTCTAGCGGGCGCGGGGCGAAGCGGTGCGGCGCCGGCAGGAAGGAAATGGGCGGGGAG
GGCCTTCGTGCGTCGCCGCGCCGCCGTCCCCTTCTCCCTCTCCAGCCTCGGGGCTGTCCGCGGGGGGACG
GCTGCCTTCGGGGGGGACGGGGCAGGGCGGGGTTCGGCTTCTGGCGTGTGACCGGCGGCTCTAGAGCCTC
TGCTAACCATGTTCATGCCTTCTTCTTTTTCCTACAGCTCCTGGGCAACGTGCTGGTTATTGTGCTGTCT
CATCATTTTGGCAAAGAATTAGCCACCATGGATTACAAGGATGACGACGATAAGCTCGAGATGTCTAGAC
TGGGAGCCCTGGGTGGTGCCCGTGCCGGGCTGGGACTGTTGCTGGGTACCGCCGCCGGCCTTGGATTCCT
GTGCCTCCTTTACAGCCAGCGATGGAAACGGACCCAGCGTCATGGCCGCAGCCAGAGCCTGCCCAACTCC
CTGGACTATACGCAGACTTCAGATCCCGGACGCCACGTGATGCTCCTGCGGGCTGTCCCAGGTGGGGCTG
GAGATGCCTCAGTGCTGCCCAGCCTTCCACGGGAAGGACAGGAGAAGGTGCTGGACCGCCTGGACTTTGT
GCTGACCAGCCTTGTGGCGCTGCGGCGGGAGGTGGAGGAGCTGAGAAGCAGCCTGCGAGGGCTTGCGGGG
GAGATTGTTGGGGAGGTCCGATGCCACATGGAAGAGAACCAGAGAGTGGCTCGGCGGCGAAGGTTTCCGT
TTGTCCGGGAGAGGAGTGACTCCACTGGCTCCAGCTCTGTCTACTTCACGGCCTCCTCGGGAGCCACGTT
CACAGATGCTGAGAGTGAAGGGGGTTACACAACAGCCAATGCGGAGTCTGACAATGAGCGGGACTCTGAC
AAAGAAAGTGAGGACGGGGAAGATGAAGTGAGCTGTGAGACTGTGAAGATGGGGAGAAAGGATTCTCTTG
ACTTGGAGGAAGAGGCAGCTTCAGGTGCCTCCAGTGCCCTGGAGGCTGGAGGTTCCTCAGGCTTGGAGGA
TGTGCTGCCCCTCCTGCAGCAGGCCGACGAGCTGCACAGGGGTGATGAGCAAGGCAAGCGGGAGGGCTTC
CAGCTGCTGCTCAACAACAAGCTGGTGTATGGAAGCCGGCAGGACTTTCTCTGGCGCCTGGCCCGAGCCT
ACAGTGACATGTGTGAGCTCACTGAGGAGGTGAGCGAGAAGAAGTCATATGCCCTAGATGGAAAAGAAGA
AGCAGAGGCTGCTCTGGAGAAGGGGGATGAGAGTGCTGACTGTCACCTGTGGTATGCGGTGCTTTGTGGT
CAGCTGGCTGAGCATGAGAGCATCCAGAGGCGCATCCAGAGTGGCTTTAGCTTCAAGGAGCATGTGGACA
AAGCCATTGCTCTCCAGCCAGAAAACCCCATGGCTCACTTTCTTCTTGGCAGGTGGTGCTATCAGGTCTC
TCACCTGAGCTGGCTAGAAAAAAAAACTGCTACAGCCTTGCTTGAAAGCCCTCTCAGTGCCACTGTGGAA
GATGCCCTCCAGAGCTTCCTAAAGGCTGAAGAACTACAGCCAGGATTTTCCAAAGCAGGAAGGGTATATA
TTTCCAAGTGCTACAGAGAACTAGGGAAAAACTCTGAAGCTAGATGGTGGATGAAGTTGGCCCTGGAGCT
GCCAGATGTCACGAAGGAGGATTTGGCTATCCAGAAGGACCTGGAAGAACTGGAAGTCATTTTACGAGAC
TAGGCGGCCGCGAATTCCGCCCCCCCCCCCTCTCCCTCCCCCCCCCCTAACGTTACTGGCCGAAGCCGCT
TGGAATAAGGCCGGTGTGCGTTTGTCTATATGTTATTTTCCACCATATTGCCGTCTTTTGGCAATGTGAG
GGCCCGGAAACCTGGCCCTGTCTTCTTGACGAGCATTCCTAGGGGTCTTTCCCCTCTCGCCAAAGGAATG
CAAGGTCTGTTGAATGTCGTGAAGGAAGCAGTTCCTCTGGAAGCTTCTTGAAGACAAACAACGTCTGTAG
CGACCCTTTGCAGGCAGCGGAACCCCCCACCTGGCGACAGGTGCCTCTGCGGCCAAAAGCCACGTGTATA
AGATACACCTGCAAAGGCGGCACAACCCCAGTGCCACGTTGTGAGTTGGATAGTTGTGGAAAGAGTCAAA
TGGCTCTCCTCAAGCGTATTCAACAAGGGGCTGAAGGATGCCCAGAAGGTACCCCATTGTATGGGATCTG
ATCTGGGGCCTCGGTGCACATGCTTTACATGTGTTTAGTCGAGGTTAAAAAAACGTCTAGGCCCCCCGAA
CCACGGGGACGTGGTTTTCCTTTGAAAAACACGATGATAATATGGCCACAACCATGACCGAGTACAAGCC
CACGGTGCGCCTCGCCACCCGCGACGACGTCCCCAGGGCCGTACGCACCCTCGCCGCCGCGTTCGCCGAC
TACCCCGCCACGCGCCACACCGTCGATCCGGACCGCCACATCGAGCGGGTCACCGAGCTGCAAGAACTCT
TCCTCACGCGCGTCGGGCTCGACATCGGCAAGGTGTGGGTCGCGGACGACGGCGCCGCGGTGGCGGTCTG
GACCACGCCGGAGAGCGTCGAAGCGGGGGCGGTGTTCGCCGAGATCGGCCCGCGCATGGCCGAGTTGAGC
GGTTCCCGGCTGGCCGCGCAGCAACAGATGGAAGGCCTCCTGGCGCCGCACCGGCCCAAGGAGCCCGCGT
GGTTCCTGGCCACCGTCGGCGTCTCGCCCGACCACCAGGGCAAGGGTCTGGGCAGCGCCGTCGTGCTCCC
CGGAGTGGAGGCGGCCGAGCGCGCCGGGGTGCCCGCCTTCCTGGAGACCTCCGCGCCCCGCAACCTCCCC
TTCTACGAGCGGCTCGGCTTCACCGTCACCGCCGACGTCGAGGTGCCCGAAGGACCGCGCACCTGGTGCA
TGACCCGCAAGCCCGGTGCCTGACGCCCGCCCCACGACCCGCAGCGCCCGACCGAAAGGAGCGCACGACC
CCATGCATCGATGATCTAGAGCTCGCTGATCAGCCTCGACTGTGCCTTCTAGTTGCCAGCCATCTGTTGT
TTGCCCCTCCCCCGTGCCTTCCTTGACCCTGGAAGGTGCCACTCCCACTGTCCTTTCCTAATAAAATGAG
GAAATTGCATCGCATTGTCTGAGTAGGTGTCATTCTATTCTGGGGGGTGGGGTGGGGCAGGACAGCAAGG
GGGAGGATTGGGAAGACAATAGCAGGCATGCTGGGGATGCGGTGGGCTCTATGGCTTCTGAGGCGGAAAG
AACCTGCAGCCCAAGCTTGGCGTAATCATGGTCATAGCTGTTTCCTGTGTGAAATTGTTATCCGCTCACA
ATTCCACACAACATACGAGCCGGAAGCATAAAGTGTAAAGCCTGGGGTGCCTAATGAGTGAGCTAACTCA
CATTAATTGCGTTGCGCTCACTGCCCGCTTTCCAGTCGGGAAACCTGTCGTGCCAGCGGATCCGCATCTC
AATTAGTCAGCAACCATAGTCCCGCCCCTAACTCCGCCCATCCCGCCCCTAACTCCGCCCAGTTCCGCCC
ATTCTCCGCCCCATGGCTGACTAATTTTTTTTATTTATGCAGAGGCCGAGGCCGCCTCGGCCTCTGAGCT
ATTCCAGAAGTAGTGAGGAGGCTTTTTTGGAGGCCTAGGCTTTTGCAAAAAGCTAACTTGTTTATTGCAG
CTTATAATGGTTACAAATAAAGCAATAGCATCACAAATTTCACAAATAAAGCATTTTTTTCACTGCATTC
TAGTTGTGGTTTGTCCAAACTCATCAATGTATCTTATCATGTCTGGATCCGCTGCATTAATGAATCGGCC
AACGCGCGGGGAGAGGCGGTTTGCGTATTGGGCGCTCTTCCGCTTCCTCGCTCACTGACTCGCTGCGCTC
GGTCGTTCGGCTGCGGCGAGCGGTATCAGCTCACTCAAAGGCGGTAATACGGTTATCCACAGAATCAGGG
GATAACGCAGGAAAGAACATGTGAGCAAAAGGCCAGCAAAAGGCCAGGAACCGTAAAAAGGCCGCGTTGC
TGGCGTTTTTCCATAGGCTCCGCCCCCCTGACGAGCATCACAAAAATCGACGCTCAAGTCAGAGGTGGCG
AAACCCGACAGGACTATAAAGATACCAGGCGTTTCCCCCTGGAAGCTCCCTCGTGCGCTCTCCTGTTCCG
ACCCTGCCGCTTACCGGATACCTGTCCGCCTTTCTCCCTTCGGGAAGCGTGGCGCTTTCTCATAGCTCAC
GCTGTAGGTATCTCAGTTCGGTGTAGGTCGTTCGCTCCAAGCTGGGCTGTGTGCACGAACCCCCCGTTCA
GCCCGACCGCTGCGCCTTATCCGGTAACTATCGTCTTGAGTCCAACCCGGTAAGACACGACTTATCGCCA
CTGGCAGCAGCCACTGGTAACAGGATTAGCAGAGCGAGGTATGTAGGCGGTGCTACAGAGTTCTTGAAGT
GGTGGCCTAACTACGGCTACACTAGAAGAACAGTATTTGGTATCTGCGCTCTGCTGAAGCCAGTTACCTT
CGGAAAAAGAGTTGGTAGCTCTTGATCCGGCAAACAAACCACCGCTGGTAGCGGTGGTTTTTTTGTTTGC
AAGCAGCAGATTACGCGCAGAAAAAAAGGATCTCAAGAAGATCCTTTGATCTTTTCTACGGGGTCTGACG
CTCAGTGGAACGAAAACTCACGTTAAGGGATTTTGGTCATGAGATTATCAAAAAGGATCTTCACCTAGAT
CCTTTTAAATTAAAAATGAAGTTTTAAATCAATCTAAAGTATATATGAGTAAACTTGGTCTGACAGTTAC
CAATGCTTAATCAGTGAGGCACCTATCTCAGCGATCTGTCTATTTCGTTCATCCATAGTTGCCTGACTCC
CCGTCGTGTAGATAACTACGATACGGGAGGGCTTACCATCTGGCCCCAGTGCTGCAATGATACCGCGAGA
CCCACGCTCACCGGCTCCAGATTTATCAGCAATAAACCAGCCAGCCGGAAGGGCCGAGCGCAGAAGTGGT
CCTGCAACTTTATCCGCCTCCATCCAGTCTATTAATTGTTGCCGGGAAGCTAGAGTAAGTAGTTCGCCAG
TTAATAGTTTGCGCAACGTTGTTGCCATTGCTACAGGCATCGTGGTGTCACGCTCGTCGTTTGGTATGGC
TTCATTCAGCTCCGGTTCCCAACGATCAAGGCGAGTTACATGATCCCCCATGTTGTGCAAAAAAGCGGTT
AGCTCCTTCGGTCCTCCGATCGTTGTCAGAAGTAAGTTGGCCGCAGTGTTATCACTCATGGTTATGGCAG
CACTGCATAATTCTCTTACTGTCATGCCATCCGTAAGATGCTTTTCTGTGACTGGTGAGTACTCAACCAA
GTCATTCTGAGAATAGTGTATGCGGCGACCGAGTTGCTCTTGCCCGGCGTCAATACGGGATAATACCGCG
CCACATAGCAGAACTTTAAAAGTGCTCATCATTGGAAAACGTTCTTCGGGGCGAAAACTCTCAAGGATCT
TACCGCTGTTGAGATCCAGTTCGATGTAACCCACTCGTGCACCCAACTGATCTTCAGCATCTTTTACTTT
CACCAGCGTTTCTGGGTGAGCAAAAACAGGAAGGCAAAATGCCGCAAAAAAGGGAATAAGGGCGACACGG
AAATGTTGAATACTCATACTCTTCCTTTTTCAATGACCGCTTTGGAAAAACAAAGACTGTATTTCCTGGA
AATTAATGTTTATTCAATAAACTGTGTATTCAGCTATATTCACATAGTGGTGAGGCTGAAATGAGGCGGG
AAGAGGCGGTTGGGGCTTAATTATATCAATTTGGGTGGCCCCACAGCGCCTCCAAGGCGCCAGTCCTGTT
TTGACAAGTTGCCTCTGGAAGCCTCTCTTCTTTTTCTCCAGAGTAAGCGGAGGCCAGGGGCCCCCGGCCT
CTGCTTAATACTAAAAAAAACAGCTGTTGTCATAGTAATGATTGGGTGGAAACATTCCAGGCCTGGGTGG
AGAGGCTTTTTGCTTCCTCTTGCAAAACCACACTGACATTCCAGGCCTGGGTGGAGAGGCTTTTTGCTTC
CTCTTGCAAAACCACACTGCCCTCTGGAGGGCAGTTGCCTAGCAACTAATTAAAAGAGGATGTCGCACGG
CCAGCTGCGGTCAGTTAGTCACTTCCTGCTTAACTGACTTGACATTTTCTATTTTAAGAGTCGGGAGGAA
AATTACTGTGTTGGAGGCCCTCCGCCATCTTCTGAAGCTGAATCGAATTAACTTGTTTATTGCAGCTTAT
AATGGTTACAAATAAAGCAATAGCATCACAAATTTCACAAATAAAGCATTTTTTTCACTGCATTCTAGTT
GTGGTTTGTCCAAACTCATCAATGTATCTTATCATGTCTGGATCTGATATCATCGTCGACATTGATTATT
GACTAGTTATTAATAGTAATCAATTACGGGGTCATTAGTTCATAGCCCATATATGGAGTTCCGCGTTACA
TAACTTACGGTAAATGGCCCGCCTGGCTGACCGCCCAACGACCCCCGCCCATTGACGTCAATAATGACGT
ATGTTCCCATAGTAACGCCAATAGGGACTTTCCATTGACGTCAATGGGTGGAGTATTTACGGTAAACTGC
CCACTTGGCAGTACATCAAGTGTATCATATGCCAAGTACGCCCCCTATTGACGTCAATGACGGTAAATGG
CCCGCCTGGCATTATGCCCAGTACATGACCTTATGGGACTTTCCTACTTGGCAGTACATCTACGTATTAG
TCATCGCTATTACCATG
